>Addgene plasmid #238292 | mscv_EGFP-IRES-NUP98-KDM5A-KS-FtoG | addgene full sequence | sequence record 474560 | Addgene NGS Result
GCAATTCCGCCCCTCTCCCTCCCCCCCCCCTAACGTTACTGGCCGAAGCCGCTTGGAATAAGGCCGGTGT
GCGTTTGTCTATATGTTATTTTCCACCATATTGCCGTCTTTTGGCAATGTGAGGGCCCGGAAACCTGGCC
CTGTCTTCTTGACGAGCATTCCTAGGGGTCTTTCCCCTCTCGCCAAAGGAATGCAAGGTCTGTTGAATGT
CGTGAAGGAAGCAGTTCCTCTGGAAGCTTCTTGAAGACAAACAACGTCTGTAGCGACCCTTTGCAGGCAG
CGGAACCCCCCACCTGGCGACAGGTGCCTCTGCGGCCAAAAGCCACGTGTATAAGATACACCTGCAAAGG
CGGCACAACCCCAGTGCCACGTTGTGAGTTGGATAGTTGTGGAAAGAGTCAAATGGCTCTCCTCAAGCGT
ATTCAACAAGGGGCTGAAGGATGCCCAGAAGGTACCCCATTGTATGGGATCTGATCTGGGGCCTCGGTGC
ACATGCTTTACATGTGTTTAGTCGAGGTTAAAAAAACGTCTAGGCCCCCCGAACCACGGGGACGTGGTTT
TCCTTTGAAAAACACGATGATAAGCTTACCGGTGCCACCATGTTTAACAAATCATTTGGAACACCCTTTG
GGGGTGGCACAGGTGGCTTTGGCACAACTTCAACATTTGGACAGAATACTGGCTTTGGCACTACTAGTGG
AGGGGCATTTGGAACATCTGCATTTGGTTCTAGCAACAATACTGGAGGCCTCTTTGGAAATTCACAGACT
AAACCAGGAGGATTGTTTGGAACCAGTTCATTTAGCCAGCCAGCTACCTCCACAAGCACTGGCTTTGGGT
TTGGTACGTCAACAGGAACAGCAAATACCTTGTTTGGAACTGCAAGCACAGGGACCAGTCTCTTCTCATC
CCAAAACAATGCCTTTGCACAAAATAAACCAACTGGCTTTGGCAATTTTGGAACCAGTACTAGCAGTGGA
GGACTCTTTGGAACCACAAATACCACCTCTAATCCTTTTGGCAGCACATCTGGCTCCCTCTTTGGGCCAA
GTAGTTTTACAGCTGCTCCTACTGGGACTACTATTAAATTTAACCCTCCAACTGGTACAGATACTATGGT
CAAAGCTGGAGTTAGCACTAACATAAGTACCAAGCACCAGTGTATTACTGCTATGAAAGAATATGAAAGC
AAGTCACTAGAGGAACTTCGTTTAGAGGATTATCAGGCTAACAGGAAGGGCCCACAGAACCAGGTGGGAG
CAGGTACCACAACTGGCTTGTTTGGGTCTTCTCCAGCCACTTCCAGCGCAACAGGACTCTTCAGCTCCTC
CACCACTAATTCAGGCTTTGCATATGGTCAGAACAAAACTGCCTTTGGAACTAGTACAACTGGATTTGGA
ACAAATCCAGGTGGTCTCTTTGGCCAACAGAATCAGCAGACTACCAGCCTCTTCAGCAAACCATTTGGCC
AGGCTACAACCACCCAGAACACTGGCTTTTCCTTTGGTAATACCAGCACCATAGGACAGCCAAGCACCAA
CACCATGGGATTATTTGGAGTAACCCAAGCCTCACAGCCTGGAGGTCTTTTTGGGACAGCTACAAACACC
AGCACTGGGACAGCATTTGGAACAGGAACAGGTCTCTTTGGGCAGACCAATACTGGATTTGGTGCTGTTG
GTTCGACCCTGTTTGGCAATAACAAGCTTACTACATTTGGAAGCAGCACAACCAGTGCACCTTCATTTGG
TACAACCAGTGGCGGGCTCTTTGGTTTTGGCACAAATACCAGTGGGAATAGTATTTTTGGAAGTAAACCA
GCACCTGGGACTCTTGGAACTGGGCTTGGTGCAGGATTTGGAACAGCTCTTGGTGCTGGACAGGCATCTT
TGTTTGGGAACAACCAACCTAAGATTGGAGGGCCTCTTGGTACAGGAGCCTTTGGGGCCCCTGGATTTAA
TACTACGACAGCCACTTTGGGCTTTGGAGCCCCCCAGGCCCCAGTAGCTTTGACAGATCCAAATGCTTCT
GCTGCCCAGCAGGCTGTTCTCCAGCAGCACATCAATAGTCTAACATACTCACCTTTTGGAGACTCTCCTC
TCTTCCGGAATCCGATGTCAGACCCTAAGAAGAAGGAAGAGGATGACAGCATGGAAGAGAAACCACTAAA
AGTGAAAGGAAAGGACTCTTCAGAGAAGAAACGGAAACGGAAGCTAGAAAAGGTAGAGCAACTTTTTGGA
GAAGGAAAACAGAAGTCCAAGGAGTTAAAGAAAATGGACAAACCTAGAAAGAAGAAATTAAAATTAGGTG
CAGACAAATCAAAGGAGCTGAATAAACTGGCCAAGAAACTAGCAAAAGAAGAAGAGAGAAAGAAAAAGAA
GGAGAAGGCTGCTGCAGCCAAAGTTGAACTTGTGAAAGAGAGCACTGAAAAGAAAAGAGAGAAAAAGGTG
CTGGACATCCCCTCAAAGTATGACTGGTCAGGAGCAGAGGAGTCTGATGATGAGAATGCTGTGTGCGCAG
CACAGAACTGCCAAAGGCCCTGCAAGGACAAGGTAGACTGGGTACAATGTGATGGTGGCTGTGATGAGTG
GTTTCATCAAGTTTGTGTGGGTGTATCTCCAGAAATGGCTGAAAATGAAGATTACATCTGTATAAACTGT
GCAAAGAAGCAGGGGCCAGTTAGCCCAGGTCCAGCACCACCTCCTTCCTTCATAATGAGCTACAAACTAC
CAATGGAGGATCTTAAAGAGACCAGTATGATGATGATGAATAAGTTGGTTCTAGCGCAGGGAGGAGGATC
CTGTCTATGAAATTCGCCAGCACAGTGCTCGAGCACGGACATCGACCTGCAGCCAAGCTTATCGATAAAA
TAAAAGATTTTATTTAGTCTCCAGAAAAAGGGGGGAATGAAAGACCCCACCTGTAGGTTTGGCAAGCTAG
CTTAAGTAACGCCATTTTGCAAGGCATGGAAAATACATAACTGAGAATAGAGAAGTTCAGATCAAGGTTA
GGAACAGAGAGACAGCAGAATATGGGCCAAACAGGATATCTGTGGTAAGCAGTTCCTGCCCCGGCTCAGG
GCCAAGAACAGATGGTCCCCAGATGCGGTCCCGCCCTCAGCAGTTTCTAGAGAACCATCAGATGTTTCCA
GGGTGCCCCAAGGACCTGAAATGACCCTGTGCCTTATTTGAACTAACCAATCAGTTCGCTTCTCGCTTCT
GTTCGCGCGCTTCTGCTCCCCGAGCTCAATAAAAGAGCCCACAACCCCTCACTCGGCGCGCCAGTCCTCC
GATAGACTGCGTCGCCCGGGTACCCGTGTATCCAATAAACCCTCTTGCAGTTGCATCCGACTTGTGGTCT
CGCTGTTCCTTGGGAGGGTCTCCTCTGAGTGATTGACTACCCGTCAGCGGGGGTCTTTCATGGGTAACAG
TTTCTTGAAGTTGGAGAACAACATTCTGAGGGTAGGAGTCGAATATTAAGTAATCCTGACTCAATTAGCC
ACTGTTTTGAATCCACATACTCCAATACTCCTGAAATAGTTCATTATGGACAGCGCAGAAAGAGCTGGGG
AGAATTGTGAAATTGTTATCCGCTCACAATTCCACACAACATACGAGCCGGAAGCATAAAGTGTAAAGCC
TGGGGTGCCTAATGAGTGAGCTAACTCACATTAATTGCGTTGCGCTCACTGCCCGCTTTCCAGTCGGGAA
ACCTGTCGTGCCAGCTGCATTAATGAATCGGCCAACGCGCGGGGAGAGGCGGTTTGCGTATTGGGCGCTC
TTCCGCTTCCTCGCTCACTGACTCGCTGCGCTCGGTCGTTCGGCTGCGGCGAGCGGTATCAGCTCACTCA
AAGGCGGTAATACGGTTATCCACAGAATCAGGGGATAACGCAGGAAAGAACATGTGAGCAAAAGGCCAGC
AAAAGGCCAGGAACCGTAAAAAGGCCGCGTTGCTGGCGTTTTTCCATAGGCTCCGCCCCCCTGACGAGCA
TCACAAAAATCGACGCTCAAGTCAGAGGTGGCGAAACCCGACAGGACTATAAAGATACCAGGCGTTTCCC
CCTGGAAGCTCCCTCGTGCGCTCTCCTGTTCCGACCCTGCCGCTTACCGGATACCTGTCCGCCTTTCTCC
CTTCGGGAAGCGTGGCGCTTTCTCATAGCTCACGCTGTAGGTATCTCAGTTCGGTGTAGGTCGTTCGCTC
CAAGCTGGGCTGTGTGCACGAACCCCCCGTTCAGCCCGACCGCTGCGCCTTATCCGGTAACTATCGTCTT
GAGTCCAACCCGGTAAGACACGACTTATCGCCACTGGCAGCAGCCACTGGTAACAGGATTAGCAGAGCGA
GGTATGTAGGCGGTGCTACAGAGTTCTTGAAGTGGTGGCCTAACTACGGCTACACTAGAAGAACAGTATT
TGGTATCTGCGCTCTGCTGAAGCCAGTTACCTTCGGAAAAAGAGTTGGTAGCTCTTGATCCGGCAAACAA
ACCACCGCTGGTAGCGGTGGTTTTTTTGTTTGCAAGCAGCAGATTACGCGCAGAAAAAAAGGATCTCAAG
AAGATCCTTTGATCTTTTCTACGGGGTCTGACGCTCAGTGGAACGAAAACTCACGTTAAGGGATTTTGGT
CATGAGATTATCAAAAAGGATCTTCACCTAGATCCTTTTAAATTAAAAATGAAGTTTTAAATCAATCTAA
AGTATATATGAGTAAACTTGGTCTGACAGTTACCAATGCTTAATCAGTGAGGCACCTATCTCAGCGATCT
GTCTATTTCGTTCATCCATAGTTGCCTGACTCCCCGTCGTGTAGATAACTACGATACGGGAGGGCTTACC
ATCTGGCCCCAGTGCTGCAATGATACCGCGAGACCCACGCTCACCGGCTCCAGATTTATCAGCAATAAAC
CAGCCAGCCGGAAGGGCCGAGCGCAGAAGTGGTCCTGCAACTTTATCCGCCTCCATCCAGTCTATTAATT
GTTGCCGGGAAGCTAGAGTAAGTAGTTCGCCAGTTAATAGTTTGCGCAACGTTGTTGCCATTGCTACAGG
CATCGTGGTGTCACGCTCGTCGTTTGGTATGGCTTCATTCAGCTCCGGTTCCCAACGATCAAGGCGAGTT
ACATGATCCCCCATGTTGTGCAAAAAAGCGGTTAGCTCCTTCGGTCCTCCGATCGTTGTCAGAAGTAAGT
TGGCCGCAGTGTTATCACTCATGGTTATGGCAGCACTGCATAATTCTCTTACTGTCATGCCATCCGTAAG
ATGCTTTTCTGTGACTGGTGAGTACTCAACCAAGTCATTCTGAGAATAGTGTATGCGGCGACCGAGTTGC
TCTTGCCCGGCGTCAATACGGGATAATACCGCGCCACATAGCAGAACTTTAAAAGTGCTCATCATTGGAA
AACGTTCTTCGGGGCGAAAACTCTCAAGGATCTTACCGCTGTTGAGATCCAGTTCGATGTAACCCACTCG
TGCACCCAACTGATCTTCAGCATCTTTTACTTTCACCAGCGTTTCTGGGTGAGCAAAAACAGGAAGGCAA
AATGCCGCAAAAAAGGGAATAAGGGCGACACGGAAATGTTGAATACTCATACTCTTCCTTTTTCAATATT
ATTGAAGCATTTATCAGGGTTATTGTCTCATGAGCGGATACATATTTGAATGTATTTAGAAAAATAAACA
AATAGGGGTTCCGCGCACATTTCCCCGAAAAGTGCCACCTGACGTCTAAGAAACCATTATTATCATGACA
TTAACCTATAAAAATAGGCGTATCACGAGGCCCTTTCGTCTCGCGCGTTTCGGTGATGACGGTGAAAACC
TCTGACACATGCAGCTCCCGGAGACGGTCACAGCTTGTCTGTAAGCGGATGCCGGGAGCAGACAAGCCCG
TCAGGGCGCGTCAGCGGGTGTTGGCGGGTGTCGGGGCTGGCTTAACTATGCGGCATCAGAGCAGATTGTA
CTGAGAGTGCACCATATGCGGTGTGAAATACCGCACAGATGCGTAAGGAGAAAATACCGCATCAGGCGCC
ATTCGCCATTCAGGCTGCGCAACTGTTGGGAAGGGCGATCGGTGCGGGCCTCTTCGCTATTACGCCAGCT
GGCGAAAGGGGGATGTGCTGCAAGGCGATTAAGTTGGGTAACGCCAGGGTTTTCCCAGTCACGACGTTGT
AAAACGACGGCGCAAGGAATGGTGCATGCAAGGAGATGGCGCCCAACAGTCCCCCGGCCACGGGGCCTGC
CACCATACCCACGCCGAAACAAGCGCTCATGAGCCCGAAGTGGCGAGCCCGATCTTCCCCATCGGTGATG
TCGGCGATATAGGCGCCAGCAACCGCACCTGTGGCGCCGGTGATGCCGGCCACGATGCGTCCGGCGTAGA
GGCGATTAGTCCAATTTGTTAAAGACAGGATATCAGTGGTCCAGGCTCTAGTTTTGACTCAACAATATCA
CCAGCTGAAGCCTATAGAGTACGAGCCATAGATAAAATAAAAGATTTTATTTAGTCTCCAGAAAAAGGGG
GGAATGAAAGACCCCACCTGTAGGTTTGGCAAGCTAGCTTAAGTAACGCCATTTTGCAAGGCATGGAAAA
TACATAACTGAGAATAGAGAAGTTCAGATCAAGGTTAGGAACAGAGAGACAGCAGAATATGGGCCAAACA
GGATATCTGTGGTAAGCAGTTCCTGCCCCGGCTCAGGGCCAAGAACAGATGGTCCCCAGATGCGGTCCCG
CCCTCAGCAGTTTCTAGAGAACCATCAGATGTTTCCAGGGTGCCCCAAGGACCTGAAATGACCCTGTGCC
TTATTTGAACTAACCAATCAGTTCGCTTCTCGCTTCTGTTCGCGCGCTTCTGCTCCCCGAGCTCAATAAA
AGAGCCCACAACCCCTCACTCGGCGCGCCAGTCCTCCGATAGACTGCGTCGCCCGGGTACCCGTATTCCC
AATAAAGCCTCTTGCTGTTTGCATCCGAATCGTGGACTCGCTGATCCTTGGGAGGGTCTCCTCAGATTGA
TTGACTGCCCACCTCGGGGGTCTTTCATTTGGAGGTTCCACCGAGATTTGGAGACCCCTGCCCAGGGACC
ACCGACCCCCCCGCCGGGAGGTAAGCTGGCCAGCGGTCGTTTCGTGTCTGTCTCTGTCTTTGTGCGTGTT
TGTGCCGGCATCTAATGTTTGCGCCTGCGTCTGTACTAGTTAGCTAACTAGCTCTGTATCTGGCGGACCC
GTGGTGGAACTGACGAGTTCTGAACACCCGGCCGCAACCCTGGGAGACGTCCCAGGGACTTTGGGGGCCG
TTTTTGTGGCCCGACCTGAGGAAGGGAGTCGATGTGGAATCCGACCCCGTCAGGATATGTGGTTCTGGTA
GGAGACGAGAACCTAAAACAGTTCCCGCCTCCGTCTGAATTTTTGCTTTCGGTTTGGAACCGAAGCCGCG
CGTCTTGTCTGCTGCAGCGCTGCAGCATCGTTCTGTGTTGTCTCTGTCTGACTGTGTTTCTGTATTTGTC
TGAAAATTAGGGCCAGACTGTTACCACTCCCTTAAGTTTGACCTTAGGTCACTGGAAAGATGTCGAGCGG
ATCGCTCACAACCAGTCGGTAGATGTCAAGAAGAGACGTTGGGTTACCTTCTGCTCTGCAGAATGGCCAA
CCTTTAACGTCGGATGGCCGCGAGACGGCACCTTTAACCGAGACCTCATCACCCAGGTTAAGATCAAGGT
CTTTTCACCTGGCCCGCATGGACACCCAGACCAGGTCCCCTACATCGTGACCTGGGAAGCCTTGGCTTTT
GACCCCCCTCCCTGGGTCAAGCCCTTTGTACACCCTAAGCCTCCGCCTCCTCTTCCTCCATCCGCCCCGT
CTCTCCCCCTTGAACCTCCTCGTTCGACCCCGCCTCGATCCTCCCTTTATCCAGCCCTCACTCCTTCTCT
AGGCGCCGGAATTGAAGATCAACGTACGCCACCATGGTGAGCAAGGGCGAGGAGCTGTTCACCGGGGTGG
TGCCCATCCTGGTCGAGCTGGACGGCGACGTAAACGGCCACAAGTTCAGCGTGTCTGGCGAGGGCGAGGG
CGATGCCACCTACGGCAAGCTGACCCTGAAGTTCATCTGCACCACCGGCAAGCTGCCCGTGCCCTGGCCC
ACCCTCGTGACCACCCTGACCTACGGCGTGCAGTGCTTCAGCCGCTACCCCGACCACATGAAGCAGCACG
ACTTCTTCAAGTCCGCCATGCCCGAAGGCTACGTCCAGGAGCGCACCATCTTCTTCAAGGACGACGGCAA
CTACAAGACCCGCGCCGAGGTGAAGTTCGAGGGCGACACCCTGGTGAACCGCATCGAGCTGAAGGGCATC
GACTTCAAGGAGGACGGCAACATCCTGGGGCACAAGCTGGAGTACAACTACAACAGCCACAACGTCTATA
TCATGGCCGACAAGCAGAAGAACGGCATCAAGGCGAACTTCAAGATCCGCCACAACATCGAGGACGGCAG
CGTGCAGCTCGCCGACCACTACCAGCAGAACACCCCCATCGGCGACGGCCCCGTGCTGCTGCCCGACAAC
CACTACCTGAGCACCCAGTCCGCCCTGAGCAAAGACCCCAACGAGAAGCGCGATCACATGGTCCTGCTGG
AGTTCGTGACCGCCGCCGGGATCACTCTCGGCATGGACGAGCTGTACAAGTAATGAGGATCCGCGGCCGC
ACTAGA
Features (pLannotate 1.2.2; 20 found; start..end, strand, type, name):
    121..583     +  misc_feature   IRES: internal ribosome entry site (IRES) of the encephalomyocarditis virus (EMCV)
    600..2141    +  CDS            NUP98 (fragment): NUP98_HUMAN - Also known as ADAR2. Experimental evidence at protein level: Swiss-Prot protein existence level 1. (Microbial infection) Binds HIV-1 capsid-nucleocapsid (HIV-1 CA-NC) complexes and may thereby promote the integration of the virus in the host nucleus (in vitro) (PubMed:23523133). Binding affinity to HIV-1 CA-NC complexes bearing the capsid change ASN-74-ASP is reduced (in vitro) (PubMed:23523133). From Homo sapiens (Human).
   2139..2756    +  CDS            KDM5A (fragment): KDM5A_HUMAN - Also known as JARID1A, RBBP2, RBP2 From Homo sapiens (Human).
   2907..3421    +  LTR            3' LTR: 3' long terminal repeat from murine embryonic stem cell virus
   3583..3599    -  protein_bind   lac operator: The lac repressor binds to the lac operator to inhibit transcription in E. coli. This inhibition can be relieved by adding lactose or isopropyl-β-D-thiogalactopyranoside (IPTG). lac repressor encoded by lacI
   3607..3637    -  promoter       lac promoter: promoter for the E. coli lac operon
   3652..3673    -  protein_bind   CAP binding site: CAP binding activates transcription in the presence of cAMP. E. coli catabolite activator protein
   3686..3778    -  CDS            lacI (fragment): lac repressor; lacI; The lac repressor binds to the lac operator to inhibit transcription in E. coli. This inhibition can be relieved by adding lactose or isopropyl-β-D-thiogalactopyranoside (IPTG).
   3961..4549    -  rep_origin     ori: high-copy-number ColE1/pMB1/pBR322/pUC origin of replication
   4720..5580    -  CDS            AmpR: β-lactamase; bla; confers resistance to ampicillin, carbenicillin, and related antibiotics
   5581..5685    -  promoter       AmpR promoter: bla
   5780..5815    +  CDS            rop (fragment): Rop protein, which maintains plasmids at low copy number; rop
   5917..6016    +  misc_feature   bom (fragment): basis of mobility region from pBR322
   6022..6171    -  CDS            lacZα (fragment): LacZα fragment of β-galactosidase; lacZ fragment
   6171..6372    -  CDS            TcR (fragment): tetracycline efflux protein; tet; confers resistance to tetracycline
   6373..6471    +  CDS            env (fragment): murine leukemia virus gPr80 envelope polyprotein precursor; env; proteolytically cleaved into gp70SU and p15TM subunits
   6513..7029    +  LTR            5' LTR: 5' long terminal repeat from murine embryonic stem cell virus
   7093..7434    +  misc_feature   MESV Ψ: packaging signal of murine embryonic stem cell virus
   7501..7917    +  CDS            gag (truncated): truncated Moloney murine leukemia virus (MMLV) gag gene lacking the start codon
   7944..8663    +  CDS            EGFP: the original enhanced GFP (Yang et al., 1996) mammalian codon-optimized
