[The description below was written by a language model from this plasmid's Addgene catalogue record and pLannotate feature annotations shown in this document.]
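Description:
mscv_EGFP-IRES-NUP98-KDM5A-KS-FtoG is an 8,686-nt MSCV-type gammaretroviral vector, catalogued as a mammalian expression plasmid, built for overexpression of a human NUP98-KDM5A fusion alongside a fluorescent marker. In E. coli it is maintained through a high-copy ColE1/pUC-type origin and selected with ampicillin via the β-lactamase gene and its own promoter. The rest of the bacterial backbone carries only remnants of earlier cloning vectors (fragments of lacI, lacZα, rop, bom and a tetracycline resistance gene, plus a lac promoter/operator), which are not functional parts of the design.

The retroviral unit is bounded by murine embryonic stem cell virus 5' and 3' LTRs. Downstream of the 5' LTR lie the MESV Ψ packaging signal and a truncated, start-codon-less MMLV gag segment, which together allow the transcript to be packaged into viral particles when gag-pol and envelope functions are supplied in trans. No internal promoter is annotated, so expression presumably comes from the 5' LTR as a single bicistronic transcript. EGFP is the first cistron, and an EMCV IRES then drives cap-independent translation of the fusion protein. The fusion consists of a NUP98 fragment joined directly to a shorter KDM5A fragment, so EGFP marks transduced cells without being fused to the oncoprotein.

About 150 nt between the end of the KDM5A fragment and the 3' LTR are unannotated. This is where the "KS-FtoG" element in the name would be expected to sit. Given the associated publication on a micropeptide killswitch for probing condensates, KS likely denotes that peptide and FtoG a phenylalanine-to-glycine variant, possibly a control, but the record does not define either term.
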