Addgene plasmid #238292: mscv_EGFP-IRES-NUP98-KDM5A-KS-FtoG
Purpose: For overexpression of EGFP-IRES-NUP98-KDM5A-KS-FtoG
Depositing lab: Denes Hnisz. Depositing organization: Max Planck Institute for Molecular Genetics. Publication: Probing condensate microenvironments with a micropeptide killswitch. Zhang Y, Stoppelkamp I, Fernandez-Pernas P, Allram M, Charman M, Magalhaes AP, Piedavent-Salomon M, Sommer G, Sung YC, Meyer K, Grams N, Halko E, Dongre S, Meierhofer D, Malszycki M, Ilik IA, Aktas T, Kraushar ML, Vastenhouw N, Weitzman MD, Grebien F, Niskanen H, Hnisz D. Nature. 2025 Jun 4. doi: 10.1038/s41586-025-09141-5. PubMed 40468084.
Backbone
  Vector backbone: mscv
  Vector type: Mammalian Expression
Growth in bacteria
  Bacterial resistance: Ampicillin, 100 μg/mL
  Growth temperature: 37°C
  Growth strain: DH5alpha
  Copy number: High Copy
Gene/Insert
  Gene/Insert name: EGFP-IRES-NUP98-KDM5A-KS-FtoG
  Species: H. sapiens (human)
  Cloning method: Gibson Cloning
Terms and licenses: Academic/Nonprofit Terms; Industry Terms: Not Available to Industry
How to cite: mscv_EGFP-IRES-NUP98-KDM5A-KS-FtoG was a gift from Denes Hnisz (Addgene plasmid # 238292 ; http://n2t.net/addgene:238292 ; RRID:Addgene_238292)
